Addgene plasmid #128650: pIIS18-BufAI-1
Purpose: (Empty Backbone) Entry vector useful for golden gate or other seamless cloning technique based on Type IIS restriction enzymes
Depositing lab: Tohru Suzuki. Depositing organization: Gifu University. Publication: A New Escherichia coli Entry Vector Series (pIIS18) for Seamless Gene Cloning Using Type IIS Restriction Enzymes. Altaib H, Ozaki Y, Kozakai T, Badr Y, Nomura I, Suzuki T. Microbiol Resour Announc. 2019 Oct 10;8(41). pii: 8/41/e00323-19. doi: 10.1128/MRA.00323-19. PubMed 31601653.
Backbone
  Vector backbone: pUC18
  Backbone manufacturer: self-made
  Backbone size (bp): 2559
  Vector type: Unspecified
  Selectable markers: lacZ alpha
Growth in bacteria
  Bacterial resistance: Ampicillin, 100 μg/mL
  Growth temperature: 37°C
  Growth strain: DH5alpha
  Copy number: High Copy
Terms and licenses: Academic/Nonprofit Terms; Industry Terms: Not Available to Industry
How to cite: pIIS18-BufAI-1 was a gift from Tohru Suzuki (Addgene plasmid # 128650 ; http://n2t.net/addgene:128650 ; RRID:Addgene_128650)
