[The description below was written by a language model from this plasmid's Addgene catalogue record and pLannotate feature annotations shown in this document.]
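Description:
pIIS18-BufAI-1 is a small (about 2.6 kb) empty E. coli entry vector derived from pUC18, one member of the pIIS18 series built for seamless gene assembly with Type IIS restriction enzymes such as those used in Golden Gate cloning. It replicates from the high-copy ColE1/pUC-type origin and is selected through the β-lactamase gene (AmpR) with its native bla promoter, conferring ampicillin resistance. A fragment of the pBR322 basis-of-mobility region and a short remnant of lacI are also annotated, both leftovers of the pUC lineage rather than functional additions.

The working part of the plasmid is the lac region inherited from pUC18: a CAP binding site, lac promoter and lac operator drive a lacZα fragment, which is listed as the screening marker and would allow blue/white discrimination of recombinants in an α-complementing host. The pUC18/19 multiple cloning site is detected only as two short fragments separated by a small unannotated gap, consistent with the original polylinker having been modified to create the Type IIS cloning position. The name suggests the design is tied to the enzyme BfuAI, but the record does not state which recognition sites are present, how they are oriented, or what overhangs they generate. Because Type IIS enzymes cut outside their recognition sequences, a fragment cloned into such an entry vector can later be released with user-defined ends and joined to other parts without leaving scar sequence. There is no insert, tag or expression cassette beyond the lac elements, so the plasmid serves purely as a cloning and storage backbone for fragments intended for downstream seamless assembly.
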