Features (pLannotate 1.2.2; 11 found; start..end, strand, type, name):
     52..151     +  misc_feature   bom (fragment): basis of mobility region from pBR322
    157..311     -  CDS            lacZα (fragment): LacZα fragment of β-galactosidase; lacZ fragment
    314..331     -  misc_feature   MCS (fragment): pUC18/19 multiple cloning site
    353..379     -  misc_feature   MCS (fragment): pUC18/19 multiple cloning site
    413..429     -  protein_bind   lac operator: The lac repressor binds to the lac operator to inhibit transcription in E. coli. This inhibition can be relieved by adding lactose or isopropyl-β-D-thiogalactopyranoside (IPTG). lac repressor encoded by lacI
    437..467     -  promoter       lac promoter: promoter for the E. coli lac operon
    482..503     -  protein_bind   CAP binding site: CAP binding activates transcription in the presence of cAMP. E. coli catabolite activator protein
    516..608     -  CDS            lacI (fragment): lac repressor; lacI; The lac repressor binds to the lac operator to inhibit transcription in E. coli. This inhibition can be relieved by adding lactose or isopropyl-β-D-thiogalactopyranoside (IPTG).
    791..1379    -  rep_origin     ori: high-copy-number ColE1/pMB1/pBR322/pUC origin of replication
   1550..2410    -  CDS            AmpR: β-lactamase; bla; confers resistance to ampicillin, carbenicillin, and related antibiotics
   2411..2515    -  promoter       AmpR promoter: bla
>Addgene plasmid #128650 | pIIS18-BufAI-1 | addgene full sequence | sequence record 273330 | Addgene NGS Result
GAGCAGACAAGCCCGTCAGGGCGCGTCAGCGGGTGTTGGCGGGTGTCGGGGCTGGCTTAACTATGCGGCA
TCAGAGCAGATTGTACTGAGAGTGCACCATATGCGGTGTGAAATACCGCACAGATGCGTAAGGAGAAAAT
ACCGCATCAGGCGCCATTCGCCATTCAGGCTGCGCAACTGTTGGGAAGGGCGATCGGTGCGGGCCTCTTC
GCTATTACGCCAGCTGGCGAAAGGGGGATGTGCTGCAAGGCGATTAAGTTGGGTAACGCCAGGGTTTTCC
CAGTCACGACGTTGTAAAACGACGGCCAGTGCCAAGCTTGCATGCCTGCAGCACCTGCAGATATCTGCAG
GTGGATCCCCGGGTACCGAGCTCGAATTCGTAATCATGGTCATAGCTGTTTCCTGTGTGAAATTGTTATC
CGCTCACAATTCCACACAACATACGAGCCGGAAGCATAAAGTGTAAAGCCTGGGGTGCCTAATGAGTGAG
CTAACTCACATTAATTGCGTTGCGCTCACTGCCCGCTTTCCAGTCGGGAAACCTGTCGTGCCAGCTGCAT
TAATGAATCGGCCAACGCGCGGGGAGAGGCGGTTTGCGTATTGGGCGCTATTCCGCTTCCTCGCTCACTG
ACTCGCTGCGCTCGGTCGTTCGGCTGCGGCGAGCGGTATCAGCTCACTCAAAGGCGGTAATACGGTTATC
CACAGAATCAGGGGATAACGCAGGAAAGAACATGTGAGCAAAAGGCCAGCAAAAGGCCAGGAACCGTAAA
AAGGCCGCGTTGCTGGCGTTTTTCCATAGGCTCCGCCCCCCTGACGAGCATCACAAAAATCGACGCTCAA
GTCAGAGGTGGCGAAACCCGACAGGACTATAAAGATACCAGGCGTTTCCCCCTGGAAGCTCCCTCGTGCG
CTCTCCTGTTCCGACCCTGCCGCTTACCGGATACCTGTCCGCCTTTCTCCCTTCGGGAAGCGTGGCGCTT
TCTCATAGCTCACGCTGTAGGTATCTCAGTTCGGTGTAGGTCGTTCGCTCCAAGCTGGGCTGTGTGCACG
AACCCCCCGTTCAGCCCGACCGCTGCGCCTTATCCGGTAACTATCGTCTTGAGTCCAACCCGGTAAGACA
CGACTTATCGCCACTGGCAGCAGCCACTGGTAACAGGATTAGCAGAGCGAGGTATGTAGGCGGTGCTACA
GAGTTCTTGAAGTGGTGGCCTAACTACGGCTACACTAGAAGAACAGTATTTGGTATCTGCGCTCTGCTGA
AGCCAGTTACCTTCGGAAAAAGAGTTGGTAGCTCTTGATCCGGCAAACAAACCACCGCTGGTAGCGGTGG
TTTTTTTGTTTGCAAGCAGCAGATTACGCGCAGAAAAAAAGGATCTCAAGAAGATCCTTTGATCTTTTCT
ACGGGGTCTGACGCTCAGTGGAACGAAAACTCACGTTAAGGGATTTTGGTCATGAGATTATCAAAAAGGA
TCTTCACCTAGATCCTTTTAAATTAAAAATGAAGTTTTAAATCAATCTAAAGTATATATGAGTAAACTTG
GTCTGACAGTTACCAATGCTTAATCAGTGAGGCACCTATCTCAGCGATCTGTCTATTTCGTTCATCCATA
GTTGCCTGACTCCCCGTCGTGTAGATAACTACGATACGGGAGGGCTTACCATCTGGCCCCAGTGCTGCAA
TGATACCGCGAGAGCCACGCTCACCGGCTCCAGATTTATCAGCAATAAACCAGCCAGCCGGAAGGGCCGA
GCGCAGAAGTGGTCCTGCAACTTTATCCGCCTCCATCCAGTCTATTAATTGTTGCCGGGAAGCTAGAGTA
AGTAGTTCGCCAGTTAATAGTTTGCGCAACGTTGTTGCCATTGCTACAGGCATCGTGGTGTCACGCTCGT
CGTTTGGTATGGCTTCATTCAGCTCCGGTTCCCAACGATCAAGGCGAGTTACATGATCCCCCATGTTGTG
CAAAAAAGCGGTTAGCTCCTTCGGTCCTCCGATCGTTGTCAGAAGTAAGTTGGCCGCAGTGTTATCACTC
ATGGTTATGGCAGCACTGCATAATTCTCTTACTGTCATGCCATCCGTAAGATGCTTTTCTGTGACTGGTG
AGTACTCAACCAAGTCATTCTGAGAATAGTGTATGCGGCGACCGAGTTGCTCTTGCCCGGCGTCAATACG
GGATAATACCGCGCCACATAGCAGAACTTTAAAAGTGCTCATCATTGGAAAACGTTCTTCGGGGCGAAAA
CTCTCAAGGATCTTACCGCTGTTGAGATCCAGTTCGATGTAACCCACTCGTGCACCCAACTGATCTTCAG
CATCTTTTACTTTCACCAGCGTTTCTGGGTGAGCAAAAACAGGAAGGCAAAATGCCGCAAAAAAGGGAAT
AAGGGCGACACGGAAATGTTGAATACTCATACTCTTCCTTTTTCAATATTATTGAAGCATTTATCAGGGT
TATTGTCTCATGAGCGGATACATATTTGAATGTATTTAGAAAAATAAACAAATAGGGGTTCCGCGCACAT
TTCCCCGAAAAGTGCCACCTGACGTCTAAGAAACCATTA
